Addgene plasmid #24969: pSICO-Flpo
Depositing lab: Tyler Jacks. Depositing organization: Massachusetts Institute of Technology. Publication: Tissue-specific p19Arf regulation dictates the response to oncogenic K-ras. Young NP, Jacks T. Proc Natl Acad Sci U S A. 2010 Jun 1. 107(22):10184-9. 10.1073/pnas.1004796107 PubMed 20479239.
Backbone
  Vector backbone: pSico
  Backbone manufacturer: Addgene Plasmid 11578
  Backbone size w/o insert (bp): 6739
  Vector type: Mammalian Expression, Lentiviral, RNAi, Cre/Lox
Growth in bacteria
  Bacterial resistance: Ampicillin, 100 μg/mL
  Growth temperature: 37°C
  Growth strain: Stbl3
  Growth instructions: Stbl3
  Copy number: High Copy
Gene/Insert
  Gene/Insert name: Flp recombinase
  Insert size (bp): 1300
  Cloning method: Restriction Enzyme; 5′ cloning site StuI (not destroyed); 3′ cloning site HpaI (not destroyed)
  Sequencing primers: 5′ mPGK-F; 3′ WPRE-R (CATAGCGTAAAAGGAGCAACA)
Terms and licenses: Academic/Nonprofit Terms; Industry Terms: Not Available to Industry
Depositor comments: pSico-Flpo allows for conditional (Cre-Lox), stable expression of shRNAs for RNA interference in cells and transgenic mice. Addition of Cre TURNS ON shRNA expression. The shRNA coding oligos have to be cloned into the HpaI and XhoI restriction sites. Oligo design information can be found on the author's map or on the Jacks Lab website http://web.mit.edu/ccr/labs/jacks/protocols/pSico.html
How to cite: pSICO-Flpo was a gift from Tyler Jacks (Addgene plasmid # 24969 ; http://n2t.net/addgene:24969 ; RRID:Addgene_24969)
