[The description below was written by a language model from this plasmid's Addgene catalogue record and pLannotate feature annotations shown in this document.]
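Description:
pSICO-Flpo is an HIV-1-based lentiviral transfer plasmid derived from the pSico backbone, designed for Cre-dependent, stable expression of short hairpin RNAs in mammalian cells and transgenic mice. It is maintained in bacteria through a high-copy ColE1/pUC-type origin and an ampicillin resistance gene (β-lactamase with its own promoter). The record names a recombination-deficient strain for propagation, as is usual for plasmids with repeated LTR sequences. The viral portion begins with a CMV enhancer/promoter fused to a truncated 5' LTR, which drives genomic RNA production in packaging cells. This is followed by the Ψ packaging signal with a gag fragment, the Rev response element, the cPPT/CTS, a WPRE and a downstream truncated LTR. Annotated nef and Rev fragments are residual viral sequence rather than functional genes.

The payload sits between the cPPT and the WPRE. A mouse U6 RNA polymerase III promoter is interrupted near its 3' end by a cassette flanked by two sites annotated as loxP511. The cassette contains the mouse PGK promoter driving FLPo, a mouse codon-optimised, nuclear-targeted, thermostable Flp recombinase that acts on FRT sites. As deposited, the vector carries no hairpin. shRNA-coding oligonucleotides are cloned into the HpaI and XhoI sites downstream of the second lox site. Before recombination, transduced cells express FLPo while the intervening cassette keeps the U6 promoter from producing the hairpin. According to the depositor, adding Cre turns shRNA expression on, and excision of the cassette between the lox sites would also remove the FLPo unit. The construct therefore pairs Flp delivery, for recombining FRT-flanked alleles, with Cre-inducible knockdown. The associated publication concerns tissue-specific p19Arf regulation in response to oncogenic K-ras.
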