Features (pLannotate 1.2.2; 23 found; start..end, strand, type, name):
     31..83      -  misc_feature   bom (fragment): basis of mobility region from pBR322
    238..617     +  enhancer       CMV enhancer: human cytomegalovirus immediate early enhancer
    618..817     +  promoter       CMV promoter: human cytomegalovirus (CMV) immediate early promoter
    835..1015    +  LTR            5' LTR (truncated): truncated 5' long terminal repeat (LTR) from HIV-1
   1062..1187    +  misc_feature   HIV-1 Ψ: packaging signal of human immunodeficiency virus type 1
   1171..1509    +  CDS            HIV-1 gag (fragment): gag protein from human immunodeficiency virus 1; gag
   1686..1919    +  misc_feature   RRE: The Rev response element (RRE) of HIV-1 allows for Rev-dependent mRNA export from the nucleus to the cytoplasm.
   2296..2396    +  CDS            Rev (fragment): human immunodeficiency virus 1 (HIV-1) Rev protein; rev; enhances nuclear export of unspliced and incompletely spliced viral mRNAs
   2446..2563    +  misc_feature   cPPT/CTS: central polypurine tract and central termination sequence of HIV-1
   2622..2891    +  promoter       U6 promoter (fragment): RNA polymerase III promoter for mouse U6 snRNA (Das et al., 1988)
   2892..2925    +  protein_bind   loxP511: Cre-mediated recombination occurs in the 8-bp core sequence (GTATACAT). loxP511 sites are compatible with each other, but incompatible with wild-type loxP sites. Cre recombinase
   2951..3450    +  promoter       PGK promoter: mouse phosphoglycerate kinase 1 promoter
   3470..4768    +  CDS            FLPo: nuclear-targeted site-specific recombinase FLPo is a mouse codon-optimized fusion between the SV40 nuclear localization signal and a thermostable version of the Saccharomyces cerevisiae site-specific recombinase FLP. Recombination occurs at FRT sequences.
   4777..4810    +  protein_bind   loxP511: Cre-mediated recombination occurs in the 8-bp core sequence (GTATACAT). loxP511 sites are compatible with each other, but incompatible with wild-type loxP sites. Cre recombinase
   4833..4860    -  misc_feature   MCS (fragment): pBluescript multiple cloning site
   4905..4928    +  misc_feature   MCS (fragment): pBluescript multiple cloning site
   4928..5516    +  misc_feature   WPRE: woodchuck hepatitis virus posttranscriptional regulatory element
   5517..5536    +  misc_feature   MCS (fragment): pBluescript multiple cloning site
   5538..6038    +  CDS            nef (fragment): NEF_HV1LA - Experimental evidence at protein level: Swiss-Prot protein existence level 1. Extracellular Nef protein targets CD4(+) T-lymphocytes for apoptosis by interacting with CXCR4 surface receptors. From Human immunodeficiency virus type 1 group M subtype B (isolate Lai) (HIV-1).
   6045..6225    +  LTR            5' LTR (truncated): truncated 5' long terminal repeat (LTR) from HIV-1
   6287..6875    -  rep_origin     ori: high-copy-number ColE1/pMB1/pBR322/pUC origin of replication
   7046..7906    -  CDS            AmpR: β-lactamase; bla; confers resistance to ampicillin, carbenicillin, and related antibiotics
   7907..8011    -  promoter       AmpR promoter: bla
>Addgene plasmid #24969 | pSICO-Flpo | depositor full sequence | sequence record 11529 | Author sequence
GTCGACGGATCGGGAGATCTCCCGATCCCCTATGGTGCACTCTCAGTACAATCTGCTCTGATGCCGCATA
GTTAAGCCAGTATCTGCTCCCTGCTTGTGTGTTGGAGGTCGCTGAGTAGTGCGCGAGCAAAATTTAAGCT
ACAACAAGGCAAGGCTTGACCGACAATTGCATGAAGAATCTGCTTAGGGTTAGGCGTTTTGCGCTGCTTC
GCGATGTACGGGCCAGATATACGCGTTGACATTGATTATTGACTAGTTATTAATAGTAATCAATTACGGG
GTCATTAGTTCATAGCCCATATATGGAGTTCCGCGTTACATAACTTACGGTAAATGGCCCGCCTGGCTGA
CCGCCCAACGACCCCCGCCCATTGACGTCAATAATGACGTATGTTCCCATAGTAACGCCAATAGGGACTT
TCCATTGACGTCAATGGGTGGAGTATTTACGGTAAACTGCCCACTTGGCAGTACATCAAGTGTATCATAT
GCCAAGTACGCCCCCTATTGACGTCAATGACGGTAAATGGCCCGCCTGGCATTATGCCCAGTACATGACC
TTATGGGACTTTCCTACTTGGCAGTACATCTACGTATTAGTCATCGCTATTACCATGGTGATGCGGTTTT
GGCAGTACATCAATGGGCGTGGATAGCGGTTTGACTCACGGGGATTTCCAAGTCTCCACCCCATTGACGT
CAATGGGAGTTTGTTTTGGCACCAAAATCAACGGGACTTTCCAAAATGTCGTAACAACTCCGCCCCATTG
ACGCAAATGGGCGGTAGGCGTGTACGGTGGGAGGTCTATATAAGCAGCGCGTTTTGCCTGTACTGGGTCT
CTCTGGTTAGACCAGATCTGAGCCTGGGAGCTCTCTGGCTAACTAGGGAACCCACTGCTTAAGCCTCAAT
AAAGCTTGCCTTGAGTGCTTCAAGTAGTGTGTGCCCGTCTGTTGTGTGACTCTGGTAACTAGAGATCCCT
CAGACCCTTTTAGTCAGTGTGGAAAATCTCTAGCAGTGGCGCCCGAACAGGGACTTGAAAGCGAAAGGGA
AACCAGAGGAGCTCTCTCGACGCAGGACTCGGCTTGCTGAAGCGCGCACGGCAAGAGGCGAGGGGCGGCG
ACTGGTGAGTACGCCAAAAATTTTGACTAGCGGAGGCTAGAAGGAGAGAGATGGGTGCGAGAGCGTCAGT
ATTAAGCGGGGGAGAATTAGATCGCGATGGGAAAAAATTCGGTTAAGGCCAGGGGGAAAGAAAAAATATA
AATTAAAACATATAGTATGGGCAAGCAGGGAGCTAGAACGATTCGCAGTTAATCCTGGCCTGTTAGAAAC
ATCAGAAGGCTGTAGACAAATACTGGGACAGCTACAACCATCCCTTCAGACAGGATCAGAAGAACTTAGA
TCATTATATAATACAGTAGCAACCCTCTATTGTGTGCATCAAAGGATAGAGATAAAAGACACCAAGGAAG
CTTTAGACAAGATAGAGGAAGAGCAAAACAAAAGTAAGACCACCGCACAGCAAGCGGCCGGCCGCGCTGA
TCTTCAGACCTGGAGGAGGAGATATGAGGGACAATTGGAGAAGTGAATTATATAAATATAAAGTAGTAAA
AATTGAACCATTAGGAGTAGCACCCACCAAGGCAAAGAGAAGAGTGGTGCAGAGAGAAAAAAGAGCAGTG
GGAATAGGAGCTTTGTTCCTTGGGTTCTTGGGAGCAGCAGGAAGCACTATGGGCGCAGCGTCAATGACGC
TGACGGTACAGGCCAGACAATTATTGTCTGGTATAGTGCAGCAGCAGAACAATTTGCTGAGGGCTATTGA
GGCGCAACAGCATCTGTTGCAACTCACAGTCTGGGGCATCAAGCAGCTCCAGGCAAGAATCCTGGCTGTG
GAAAGATACCTAAAGGATCAACAGCTCCTGGGGATTTGGGGTTGCTCTGGAAAACTCATTTGCACCACTG
CTGTGCCTTGGAATGCTAGTTGGAGTAATAAATCTCTGGAACAGATTTGGAATCACACGACCTGGATGGA
GTGGGACAGAGAAATTAACAATTACACAAGCTTAATACACTCCTTAATTGAAGAATCGCAAAACCAGCAA
GAAAAGAATGAACAAGAATTATTGGAATTAGATAAATGGGCAAGTTTGTGGAATTGGTTTAACATAACAA
ATTGGCTGTGGTATATAAAATTATTCATAATGATAGTAGGAGGCTTGGTAGGTTTAAGAATAGTTTTTGC
TGTACTTTCTATAGTGAATAGAGTTAGGCAGGGATATTCACCATTATCGTTTCAGACCCACCTCCCAACC
CCGAGGGGACCCGACAGGCCCGAAGGAATAGAAGAAGAAGGTGGAGAGAGAGACAGAGACAGATCCATTC
GATTAGTGAACGGATCGGCACTGCGTGCGCCAATTCTGCAGACAAATGGCAGTATTCATCCACAATTTTA
AAAGAAAAGGGGGGATTGGGGGGTACAGTGCAGGGGAAAGAATAGTAGACATAATAGCAACAGACATACA
AACTAAAGAATTACAAAAACAAATTACAAAAATTCAAAATTTTCGGGTTTATTACAGGGACAGCAGAGAT
CCAGTTTGGTTAGTACCGGGCCCGCTCTAGAGATCCGACGCCGCCATCTCTAGGCCCGCGCCGGCCCCCT
CGCACAGACTTGTGGGAGAAGCTCGGCTACTCCCCTGCCCCGGTTAATTTGCATATAATATTTCCTAGTA
ACTATAGAGGCTTAATGTGCGATAAAAGACAGATAATCTGTTCTTTTTAATACTAGCTACATTTTACATG
ATAGGCTTGGATTTCTATAAGAGATACAAATACTAAATTATTATTTTAAAAAACAGCACAAAAGGAAACT
CACCCTAACTGTAAAGTAATTATAACTTCGTATAGTATAAATTATACGAAGTTATAAGCCTTGGTTTTTT
GAATTCTACCGGGTAGGGGAGGCGCTTTTCCCAAGGCAGTCTGGAGCATGCGCTTTAGCAGCCCCGCTGG
GCACTTGGCGCTACACAAGTGGCCTCTGGCCTCGCACACATTCCACATCCACCGGTAGGCGCCAACCGGC
TCCGTTCTTTGGTGGCCCCTTCGCGCCACCTTCTACTCCTCCCCTAGTCAGGAAGTTCCCCCCCGCCCCG
CAGCTCGCGTCGTGCAGGACGTGACAAATGGAAGTAGCACGTCTCACTAGTCTCGTGCAGATGGACAGCA
CCGCTGAGCAATGGAAGCGGGTAGGCCTTTGGGGCAGCGGCCAATAGCAGCTTTGCTCCTTCGCTTTCTG
GGCTCAGAGGCTGGGAAGGGGTGGGTCCGGGGGCGGGCTCAGGGGCGGGCTCAGGGGCGGGGCGGGCGCC
CGAAGGTCCTCCGGAGGCCCGGCATTCTGCACGCTTCAAAAGCGCACGTCTGCCGCGCTGTTCTCCTCTT
CCTCATCTCCGGGCCTTTCGACCTGCAATCGCCGCCACCATGGCTCCTAAGAAGAAGAGGAAGGTGATGA
GCCAGTTCGACATCCTGTGCAAGACCCCCCCCAAGGTGCTGGTGCGGCAGTTCGTGGAGAGATTCGAGAG
GCCCAGCGGCGAGAAGATCGCCAGCTGTGCCGCCGAGCTGACCTACCTGTGCTGGATGATCACCCACAAC
GGCACCGCCATCAAGAGGGCCACCTTCATGAGCTACAACACCATCATCAGCAACAGCCTGAGCTTCGACA
TCGTGAACAAGAGCCTGCAGTTCAAGTACAAGACCCAGAAGGCCACCATCCTGGAGGCCAGCCTGAAGAA
GCTGATCCCCGCCTGGGAGTTCACCATCATCCCTTACAACGGCCAGAAGCACCAGAGCGACATCACCGAC
ATCGTGTCCAGCCTGCAGCTGCAGTTCGAGAGCAGCGAGGAGGCCGACAAGGGCAACAGCCACAGCAAGA
AGATGCTGAAGGCCCTGCTGTCCGAGGGCGAGAGCATCTGGGAGATCACCGAGAAGATCCTGAACAGCTT
CGAGTACACCAGCAGGTTCACCAAGACCAAGACCCTGTACCAGTTCCTGTTCCTGGCCACATTCATCAAC
TGCGGCAGGTTCAGCGACATCAAGAACGTGGACCCCAAGAGCTTCAAGCTGGTGCAGAACAAGTACCTGG
GCGTGATCATTCAGTGCCTGGTGACCGAGACCAAGACAAGCGTGTCCAGGCACATCTACTTTTTCAGCGC
CAGAGGCAGGATCGACCCCCTGGTGTACCTGGACGAGTTCCTGAGGAACAGCGAGCCCGTGCTGAAGAGA
GTGAACAGGACCGGCAACAGCAGCAGCAACAAGCAGGAGTACCAGCTGCTGAAGGACAACCTGGTGCGCA
GCTACAACAAGGCCCTGAAGAAGAACGCCCCCTACCCCATCTTCGCTATCAAGAACGGCCCTAAGAGCCA
CATCGGCAGGCACCTGATGACCAGCTTTCTGAGCATGAAGGGCCTGACCGAGCTGACAAACGTGGTGGGC
AACTGGAGCGACAAGAGGGCCTCCGCCGTGGCCAGGACCACCTACACCCACCAGATCACCGCCATCCCCG
ACCACTACTTCGCCCTGGTGTCCAGGTACTACGCCTACGACCCCATCAGCAAGGAGATGATCGCCCTGAA
GGACGAGACCAACCCCATCGAGGAGTGGCAGCACATCGAGCAGCTGAAGGGCAGCGCCGAGGGCAGCATC
AGATACCCCGCCTGGAACGGCATCATCAGCCAGGAGGTGCTGGACTACCTGAGCAGCTACATCAACAGGC
GGATCTGAGCGGCCGCATAACTTCGTATAGTATAAATTATACGAAGTTATAAGCCTTGTTAACGCGCGGT
GACCCTCGAGGTCGACGGTATCGATAAGCTCGCTTCACGAGATCATGTTTAAGGGTTCCGGTTCCACTAG
GTACAATTCGATATCAAGCTTATCGATAATCAACCTCTGGATTACAAAATTTGTGAAAGATTGACTGGTA
TTCTTAACTATGTTGCTCCTTTTACGCTATGTGGATACGCTGCTTTAATGCCTTTGTATCATGCTATTGC
TTCCCGTATGGCTTTCATTTTCTCCTCCTTGTATAAATCCTGGTTGCTGTCTCTTTATGAGGAGTTGTGG
CCCGTTGTCAGGCAACGTGGCGTGGTGTGCACTGTGTTTGCTGACGCAACCCCCACTGGTTGGGGCATTG
CCACCACCTGTCAGCTCCTTTCCGGGACTTTCGCTTTCCCCCTCCCTATTGCCACGGCGGAACTCATCGC
CGCCTGCCTTGCCCGCTGCTGGACAGGGGCTCGGCTGTTGGGCACTGACAATTCCGTGGTGTTGTCGGGG
AAATCATCGTCCTTTCCTTGGCTGCTCGCCTGTGTTGCCACCTGGATTCTGCGCGGGACGTCCTTCTGCT
ACGTCCCTTCGGCCCTCAATCCAGCGGACCTTCCTTCCCGCGGCCTGCTGCCGGCTCTGCGGCCTCTTCC
GCGTCTTCGCCTTCGCCCTCAGACGAGTCGGATCTCCCTTTGGGCCGCCTCCCCGCATCGATACCGTCGA
CCTCGATCGAGACCTAGAAAAACATGGAGCAATCACAAGTAGCAATACAGCAGCTACCAATGCTGATTGT
GCCTGGCTAGAAGCACAAGAGGAGGAGGAGGTGGGTTTTCCAGTCACACCTCAGGTACCTTTAAGACCAA
TGACTTACAAGGCAGCTGTAGATCTTAGCCACTTTTTAAAAGAAAAGGGGGGACTGGAAGGGCTAATTCA
CTCCCAACGAAGACAAGATATCCTTGATCTGTGGATCTACCACACACAAGGCTACTTCCCTGATTGGCAG
AACTACACACCAGGGCCAGGGATCAGATATCCACTGACCTTTGGATGGTGCTACAAGCTAGTACCAGTTG
AGCAAGAGAAGGTAGAAGAAGCCAATGAAGGAGAGAACACCCGCTTGTTACACCCTGTGAGCCTGCATGG
GATGGATGACCCGGAGAGAGAAGTATTAGAGTGGAGGTTTGACAGCCGCCTAGCATTTCATCACATGGCC
CGAGAGCTGCATCCGGACTGTACTGGGTCTCTCTGGTTAGACCAGATCTGAGCCTGGGAGCTCTCTGGCT
AACTAGGGAACCCACTGCTTAAGCCTCAATAAAGCTTGCCTTGAGTGCTTCAAGTAGTGTGTGCCCGTCT
GTTGTGTGACTCTGGTAACTAGAGATCCCTCAGACCCTTTTAGTCAGTGTGGAAAATCTCTAGCAGCATG
TGAGCAAAAGGCCAGCAAAAGGCCAGGAACCGTAAAAAGGCCGCGTTGCTGGCGTTTTTCCATAGGCTCC
GCCCCCCTGACGAGCATCACAAAAATCGACGCTCAAGTCAGAGGTGGCGAAACCCGACAGGACTATAAAG
ATACCAGGCGTTTCCCCCTGGAAGCTCCCTCGTGCGCTCTCCTGTTCCGACCCTGCCGCTTACCGGATAC
CTGTCCGCCTTTCTCCCTTCGGGAAGCGTGGCGCTTTCTCATAGCTCACGCTGTAGGTATCTCAGTTCGG
TGTAGGTCGTTCGCTCCAAGCTGGGCTGTGTGCACGAACCCCCCGTTCAGCCCGACCGCTGCGCCTTATC
CGGTAACTATCGTCTTGAGTCCAACCCGGTAAGACACGACTTATCGCCACTGGCAGCAGCCACTGGTAAC
AGGATTAGCAGAGCGAGGTATGTAGGCGGTGCTACAGAGTTCTTGAAGTGGTGGCCTAACTACGGCTACA
CTAGAAGAACAGTATTTGGTATCTGCGCTCTGCTGAAGCCAGTTACCTTCGGAAAAAGAGTTGGTAGCTC
TTGATCCGGCAAACAAACCACCGCTGGTAGCGGTGGTTTTTTTGTTTGCAAGCAGCAGATTACGCGCAGA
AAAAAAGGATCTCAAGAAGATCCTTTGATCTTTTCTACGGGGTCTGACGCTCAGTGGAACGAAAACTCAC
GTTAAGGGATTTTGGTCATGAGATTATCAAAAAGGATCTTCACCTAGATCCTTTTAAATTAAAAATGAAG
TTTTAAATCAATCTAAAGTATATATGAGTAAACTTGGTCTGACAGTTACCAATGCTTAATCAGTGAGGCA
CCTATCTCAGCGATCTGTCTATTTCGTTCATCCATAGTTGCCTGACTCCCCGTCGTGTAGATAACTACGA
TACGGGAGGGCTTACCATCTGGCCCCAGTGCTGCAATGATACCGCGAGACCCACGCTCACCGGCTCCAGA
TTTATCAGCAATAAACCAGCCAGCCGGAAGGGCCGAGCGCAGAAGTGGTCCTGCAACTTTATCCGCCTCC
ATCCAGTCTATTAATTGTTGCCGGGAAGCTAGAGTAAGTAGTTCGCCAGTTAATAGTTTGCGCAACGTTG
TTGCCATTGCTACAGGCATCGTGGTGTCACGCTCGTCGTTTGGTATGGCTTCATTCAGCTCCGGTTCCCA
ACGATCAAGGCGAGTTACATGATCCCCCATGTTGTGCAAAAAAGCGGTTAGCTCCTTCGGTCCTCCGATC
GTTGTCAGAAGTAAGTTGGCCGCAGTGTTATCACTCATGGTTATGGCAGCACTGCATAATTCTCTTACTG
TCATGCCATCCGTAAGATGCTTTTCTGTGACTGGTGAGTACTCAACCAAGTCATTCTGAGAATAGTGTAT
GCGGCGACCGAGTTGCTCTTGCCCGGCGTCAATACGGGATAATACCGCGCCACATAGCAGAACTTTAAAA
GTGCTCATCATTGGAAAACGTTCTTCGGGGCGAAAACTCTCAAGGATCTTACCGCTGTTGAGATCCAGTT
CGATGTAACCCACTCGTGCACCCAACTGATCTTCAGCATCTTTTACTTTCACCAGCGTTTCTGGGTGAGC
AAAAACAGGAAGGCAAAATGCCGCAAAAAAGGGAATAAGGGCGACACGGAAATGTTGAATACTCATACTC
TTCCTTTTTCAATATTATTGAAGCATTTATCAGGGTTATTGTCTCATGAGCGGATACATATTTGAATGTA
TTTAGAAAAATAAACAAATAGGGGTTCCGCGCACATTTCCCCGAAAAGTGCCACCTGAC
