>Addgene plasmid #24969 | pSICO-Flpo | addgene partial sequence | sequence record 30913 | 24969 with mPGK-F
TCTTCCTCATCTCCGGGCCTTTCGACCATCGCCGCCACCATGGCTCCTAAGAAGAAGAGGAAGGTGATGA
GCCAGTTCGACATCCTGTGCAAGACCCCCCCCAAGGTGCTGGTGCGGCAGTTCGTGGAGAGATTCGAGAG
GCCCAGCGGCGAGAAGATCGCCAGCTGTGCCGCCGAGCTGACCTACCTGTGCTGGATGATCACCCACAAC
GGCACCGCCATCAAGAGGGCCACCTTCATGAGCTACAACACCATCATCAGCAACAGCCTGAGCTTCGACA
TCGTGAACAAGAGCCTGCAGTTCAAGTACAAGACCCAGAAGGCCACCATCCTGGAGGCCAGCCTGAAGAA
GCTGATCCCCGCCTGGGAGTTCACCATCATCCCTTACAACGGCCAGAAGCACCAGAGCGACATCACCGAC
ATCGTGTCCAGCCTGCAGCTGCAGTTCGAGAGCAGCGAGGAGGCCGACAAGGGCAACAGCCACAGCAAGA
AGATGCTGAAGGCCCTGCTGTCCGAGGGCGAGAGCATCTGGGAGATCACCGAGAAGATCCTGAACAGCTT
CGAGTACACCAGCAGGTTCACCAAGACCAAGACCCTGTACCAGTTCCTGTTCCTGGCCACATTCATCAAC
TGCGGCAGGTTCAGCGACATCAAGAACGTGGACCCCAAGAGCTTCAAGCTGGTGCAGAACAAGTACCTGG
GCGTGATCATTCAGTGCCTGGTGACCGAGACCAAGACAAGCGTGTCCAGGCACATCTACTTTTTCAGCGC
CAGAGGCAGGATCGACCCCCTGGTGTACCTGGACGAGTTCCTGAGGAACAGCGAGCCCGTGCTGAAGAGA
GTGAACAGGACCGGCAACAGCAGCAGCAACAAGCAGGAGTACCAGCTGCTGAAGGACAACCTGGTGCGCA
GCTACAACAAGG
